>Addgene plasmid #26020 | Tailless VinculinTS | depositor full sequence | sequence record 12208 | Author sequence *Please see depositor's comments regarding sequence*
GACGGATCGGGAGATCTCCCGATCCCCTATGGTCGACTCTCAGTACAATCTGCTCTGATGCCGCATAGTT
AAGCCAGTATCTGCTCCCTGCTTGTGTGTTGGAGGTCGCTGAGTAGTGCGCGAGCAAAATTTAAGCTACA
ACAAGGCAAGGCTTGACCGACAATTGCATGAAGAATCTGCTTAGGGTTAGGCGTTTTGCGCTGCTTCGCG
ATGTACGGGCCAGATATACGCGTTGACATTGATTATTGACTAGTTATTAATAGTAATCAATTACGGGGTC
ATTAGTTCATAGCCCATATATGGAGTTCCGCGTTACATAACTTACGGTAAATGGCCCGCCTGGCTGACCG
CCCAACGACCCCCGCCCATTGACGTCAATAATGACGTATGTTCCCATAGTAACGCCAATAGGGACTTTCC
ATTGACGTCAATGGGTGGACTATTTACGGTAAACTGCCCACTTGGCAGTACATCAAGTGTATCATATGCC
AAGTACGCCCCCTATTGACGTCAATGACGGTAAATGGCCCGCCTGGCATTATGCCCAGTACATGACCTTA
TGGGACTTTCCTACTTGGCAGTACATCTACGTATTAGTCATCGCTATTACCATGGTGATGCGGTTTTGGC
AGTACATCAATGGGCGTGGATAGCGGTTTGACTCACGGGGATTTCCAAGTCTCCACCCCATTGACGTCAA
TGGGAGTTTGTTTTGGCACCAAAATCAACGGGACTTTCCAAAATGTCGTAACAACTCCGCCCCATTGACG
CAAATGGGCGGTAGGCGTGTACGGTGGGAGGTCTATATAAGCAGAGCTCTCTGGCTAACTAGAGAACCCA
CTGCTTACTGGCTTATCGAAATTAATACGACTCACTATAGGGAGACCCAAGCTTGCCATGCCCGTCTTCC
ACACGCGCACCATCGAGAGCATCTTGGAGCCCGTGGCTCAGCAGATCTCCCACCTGGTCATCATGCACGA
GGAGGGGGAGGTAGACGGCAAGGCCATCCCGGACCTCACCGCCCCCGTGTCGGCCGTGCAGGCCGCTGTC
AGCAACCTGGTGCGGGTTGGAAAAGAAACTGTGCAGACAACAGAAGACCAGATCTTGAAAAGGGATATGC
CACCAGCATTCATCAAAGTAGAGAATGCCTGCACCAAGCTCGTTCGAGCAGCCCAGATGCTGCAAGCAGA
TCCTTATTCAGTACCAGCTCGTGACTACCTAATTGATGGATCAAGAGGCATCCTTTCTGGAACATCAGAC
TTGCTTCTGACATTTGATGAAGCAGAGGTCCGTAAAATCATCCGTGTCTGCAAAGGAATATTGGAATATC
TGACTGTGGCAGAAGTAGTAGAGACTATGGAGGATTTGGTGACATATACAAAGAATCTAGGGCCAGGAAT
GACAAAGATGGCAAAAATGATCGATGAGAGACAACAGGAATTAACTCATCAGGAACATAGGGTTATGCTG
GTGAACTCCATGAATACTGTGAAGGAGCTATTGCCTGTACTTATTTCAGCTATGAAGATCTTTGTAACCA
CAAAAAACACTAAAAGCCAGGGAATAGAAGAGGCCTTGAAAAATCGCAATTTCACAGTAGAGAAAATGAG
TGCTGAGATAAATGAAATAATCCGTGTATTACAACTCACTTCCTGGGATGAAGATGCCTGGGCCAGCAAG
GACACTGAAGCCATGAAAAGAGCTTTAGCCCTAATAGATTCAAAGATGAACCAGGCAAAAGGCTGGCTGA
GAGATCCAAACGCACCTCCAGGGGATGCTGGTGAGCAAGCAATAAGGCAGATCCTTGATGAAGCTGGAAA
AGCAGGAGAATTGTGTGCAGGCAAAGAACGCAGGGAGATTCTGGGAACATGCAAAACTTTGGGCCAAATG
ACTGATCAACTTGCTGATCTCCGAGCTAGAGGACAGGGTGCTACACCGATGGCAATGCAGAAGGCACAGC
AGGTGTCACAAGGCCTGGATTTGCTCACTGCAAAAGTGGAGAATGCAGCCCGGAAATTGGAGGCCATGAC
AAACTCTAAGCAGGCTATTGCAAAGAAGATTGATGCTGCTCAGAACTGGCTTGCGGATCCCAACGGCGGA
AGTGAAGGAGAAGAACACATTCGAGGAATTATGTCTGAAGCAAGGAAAGTTGCAGAATTGTGTGAGGAGC
CTAAAGAAAGAGATGATATCCTTCGCTCCTTGGGGGAAATCTCTGCTCTGACAGCTAAGCTGTCAGATCT
GCGACGACATGGGAAAGGCGACTCTCCTGAGGCCCGTGCATTGGCCAAGCAAATAGCTACATCACTTCAG
AACTTACAGTCCAAAACAAACAGAGCTGTAGCAAATACTAGGCCAGTTAAAGCTGCTGTCCATTTGGAGG
GCAAGATTGAGCAAGCCCAGAGGTGGATAGATAATCCTACAGTTGATGATCGGGGAGTAGGCCAGGCAGC
AATTCGGGGTTTGGTTGCAGAAGGTCGTCGTCTAGCCAATGTCATGATGGGACCTTATCGTCAGGACCTG
CTTGCCAAATGTGACCGTGTAGACCAGCTGGCTGCTCAGCTTGCTGACCTTGCAGCAAGAGGGGAAGGAG
AGTCTCCTCAGGCTAGGGCAATTGCTGCTCAGCTTCAGGACTCCCTGAAGGATCTCAAAGCACGGATGCA
AGAAGCAATGACCCAGGAGGTGTCTGATGTTTTTAGTGACACTACAACTCCTATTAAGTTGTTAGCAGTA
GCAGCCACTGCTCCTTCTGATACTCCCAATAGAGAAGAGGTGTTTGAAGAAAGAGCAGCAAATTTTGAAA
ACCATGCTGCTAGACTGGGAGCAACAGCAGAAAAAGCAGCTGCAGTTGGAACTGCTAATAAAACTACTGT
GGAAGGCATTCAGGCAACAGTCAAATCTGCAAGGGAGCTTACACCACAGGTAGTATCGGCTGCTCGAATC
CTCCTGAGAAATCCTGGAAATCAAGCTGCTTATGAGCATTTTGAGACAATGAAAAACCAATGGATTGATA
ATGTAGAAAAGATGACAGGGCTGGTGGATGAGGCCATCGATACCAAGTCTCTGTTGGATGCATCAGAAGA
GGCTATTAAGAAGGATCTTGATAAATGTAAAGTTGCAATGGCCAATATGCAACCTCAGATGCTGGTAGCT
GGAGCCACCAGCATTGCTAGACGAGCGAACCGCATCCTGCTTGTGGCAAAACGGGAGGTTGAAAATTCAG
AAGACCCTAAATTCAGGGAGGCTGTTAAAGCAGCTTCTGATGAGCTGAGCAAAACCATATCACCGATGGT
AATGGATGCTAAAGCTGTAGCAGGAAATATCTCTGATCCTGGTTTGCAGAAGAGTTTCTTGGATTCTGGA
TACAGGATTCTGGGAGCTGTGGCCAAAGTCAGAGAAGCCTTTCAGCCTCAGGAGCCAGACTTTCCCCCTC
CTCCTCCTGACCTCGAGCATCTCCATCTGACTGATGAGCTTGCTCCTCCAAAACCACCACTTCCAGAAGG
TGAGGTTCCCCCACCCAGACCACCACCCCCTGAAGAAAAAGATGAGGTCGAGATGGTGAGCAAGGGCGAG
GAGACCACAATGGGCGTAATCAAGCCCGACATGAAGATCAAGCTGAAGATGGAGGGCAACGTGAATGGCC
ACGCCTTCGTGATCGAGGGCGAGGGCGAGGGCAAGCCCTACGACGGCACCAACACCATCAACCTGGAGGT
GAAGGAGGGAGCCCCCCTGCCCTTCTCCTACGACATTCTGACCACCGCGTTCGCCTACGGCAACAGGGCC
TTCACCAAGTACCCCGACGACATCCCCAACTACTTCAAGCAGTCCTTCCCCGAGGGCTACTCTTGGGAGC
GCACCATGACCTTCGAGGACAAGGGCATCGTGAAGGTGAAGTCCGACATCTCCATGGAGGAGGACTCCTT
CATCTACGAGATACACCTCAAGGGCGAGAACTTCCCCCCCAACGGCCCCGTGATGCAGAAGAAGACCACC
GGCTGGGACGCCTCCACCGAGAGGATGTACGTGCGCGACGGCGTGCTGAAGGGCGACGTCAAGCACAAGC
TGCTGCTGGAGGGCGGCGGCCACCACCGCGTTGACTTCAAGACCATCTACAGGGCCAAGAAGGCGGTGAA
GCTGCCCGACTATCACTTTGTGGACCACCGCATCGAGATCCTGAACCACGACAAGGACTACAACAAGGTG
ACCGTTTACGAGAGCGCCGTGGCCCGCAACTCCACCGACGGCATGGACGAGCTGTACAAGGGGCCAGGTG
GTGCAGGGCCAGGTGGTGCAGGGCCAGGTGGTGCAGGGCCAGGTGGTGCAGGGCCCGGTGGTGCAGGTCC
AGGTGGTGCAGGTCCAGGTGGTGCAGGTCCAGGTGGTGCTATGGTGAGCAAGGGCGAGGAGCTGTTCACC
GGGGTGGTGCCCATCCTGGTCGAGCTGGACGGCGACGTAAACGGCCACAAGTTCAGCGTGTCCGGCGAGG
GCGAGGGCGATGCCACCTACGGCAAGCTGACCCTGAAGCTGATCTGCACCACCGGCAAGCTGCCCGTGCC
CTGGCCCACCCTCGTGACCACCCTGGGCTACGGCCTGCAGTGCTTCGCCCGCTACCCCGACCACATGAAG
CAGCACGACTTCTTCAAGTCCGCCATGCCCGAAGGCTACGTCCAGGAGCGCACCATCTTCTTCAAGGACG
ACGGCAACTACAAGACCCGCGCCGAGGTGAAGTTCGAGGGCGACACCCTGGTGAACCGCATCGAGCTGAA
GGGCATCGACTTCAAGGAGGACGGCAACATCCTGGGGCACAAGCTGGAGTACAACTACAACAGCCACAAC
GTCTATATCACCGCCGACAAGCAGAAGAACGGCATCAAGGCCAACTTCAAGATCCGCCACAACATCGAGG
ACGGCGGCGTGCAGCTCGCCGACCACTACCAGCAGAACACCCCCATCGGCGACGGCCCCGTGCTGCTGCC
CGACAACCACTACCTGAGCTACCAGTCCAAGCTGAGCAAAGACCCCAACGAGAAGCGCGATCACATGGTC
CTGCTGGAGTTCGTGACCGCCGCCGGGATCACTCTCGGCATGGACGAGCTGTACAAGGCGGCCGCGGAGT
TCCCAGAGCAGAAAGCAGGAGAAGCTATTAATCAGCCCATGATGATGGCTGCTAGGCAGTTGCATGACGA
GGCTCGGAAATGGTCTAGCAAGGGTAACGACATCATTGCTGCTGCTAAACGAATGGCGCTGCTCATGGCT
GAGATGTCACGCCTGGTGCGAGGAGGCAGCGGAAACAAGCGTGCCCTCATCCAGTGTGCAAAAGATATTG
CTAAGGCATCGGATGAAGTCACTCGATTGGCCAAAGAGGTGGCCAAGCAATGTACTGATAAACGCATTAG
AACAAACCTCTTACAGGTCTGTGAGCGAATCCCAACCATCAGCACGCAGCTCAAAATTCTTTCCACAGTG
AAAGCTACCATGCTGGGCAGGACTAACATCAGCGATGAAGAATCAGAACAGGCAACTGAGATGTTGGTTC
ATAACGCCCAGAACCTCATGCAGTCTGTGAAGGAAACTGTGAGAGAAGCTGAAGCAGCATCCATTAAGAT
AAGAACAGATGCCGGATTCACTCTGCGCTGGGTCAGAAAGACCCCATGGTATCAGTAAGAATTCTGCAGA
TATCCATCACACTGGCGGCCGCTCGAGCATGCATCTAGAGGGCCCTATTCTATAGTGTCACCTAAATGCT
AGAGCTCGCTGATCAGCCTCGACTGTGCCTTCTAGTTGCCAGCCATCTGTTGTTTGCCCCTCCCCCGTGC
CTTCCTTGACCCTGGAAGGTGCCACTCCCACTGTCCTTTCCTAATAAAATGAGGAAATTGCATCGCATTG
TCTGAGTAGGTGTCATTCTATTCTGGGGGGTGGGGTGGGGCAGGACAGCAAGGGGGAGGATTGGGAAGAC
AATAGCAGGCATGCTGGGGATGCGGTGGGCTCTATGGCTTCTGAGGCGGAAAGAACCAGCTGGGGCTCTA
GGGGGTATCCCC
[124 nt withheld, positions 6033-6156]
C
[32 nt withheld, positions 6158-6189]
CA
[57 nt withheld, positions 6192-6248]
A
[49 nt withheld, positions 6250-6298]
CCTTTGACGTTGGAGTCCACGTTCTTT
[37 nt withheld, positions 6326-6362]
ACCCTATCTCGGTCTATTCTTTTGATTTATAAGGGATTTTGGGGATTTCGGCCTATTGGTTAAAAAATGA
GCTGATTTAACAAAAATTTAACGCGAATTAATTCTGTGGAATGTGTGTCAGTTAGGGTGTGGAAAGTCCC
CAGGCTCCCCAGGCAGGCAGAAGTATGCAAAGCATGCATCTCAATTAGTCAGCAACCAGGTGTGGAAAGT
CCCCAGGCTCCCCAGCAGGCAGAAGTATGCAAAGCATGCATCTCAATTAGTCAGCAACCATAGTCCCGCC
CCTAACTCCGCCCATCCCGCCCCTAACTCCGCCCAGTTCCGCCCATTCTCCGCCCCATGGCTGACTAATT
TTTTTTATTTATGCAGAGGCCGAGGCCGCCTCTGCCTCTGAGCTATTCCAGAAGTAGTGAGGAGGCTTTT
TTGGAGGCCTAGGCTTTTGCAAAAAGCTCCCGGGAGCTTGTATATCCATTTTCGGATCTGATCAAGAGAC
AGGATGAGGATCGTTTCGCATGATTGAACAAGATGGATTGCACGCAGGTTCTCCGGCCGCTTGGGTGGAG
AGGCTATTCGGCTATGACTGGGCACAACAGACAATCGGCTGCTCTGATGCCGCCGTGTTCCGGCTGTCAG
CGCAGGGGCGCCCGGTTCTTTTTGTCAAGACCGACCTGTCCGGTGCCCTGAATGAACTGCAGGACGAGGC
AGCGCGGCTATCGTGGCTGGCCACGACGGGCGTTCCTTGCGCAGCTGTGCTCGACGTTGTCACTGAAGCG
GGAAGGGACTGGCTGCTATTGGGCGAAGTGCCGGGGCAGGATCTCCTGTCATCTCACCTTGCTCCTGCCG
AGAAAGTATCCATCATGGCTGATGCAATGCGGCGGCTGCATACGCTTGATCCGGCTACCTGCCCATTCGA
CCACCAAGCGAAACATCGCATCGAGCGAGCACGTACTCGGATGGAAGCCGGTCTTGTCGATCAGGATGAT
CTGGACGAAGAGCATCAGGGGCTCGCGCCAGCCGAACTGTTCGCCAGGCTCAAGGCGCGCATGCCCGACG
GCGAGGATCTCGTCGTGACCCATGGCGATGCCTGCTTGCCGAATATCATGGTGGAAAATGGCCGCTTTTC
TGGATTCATCGACTGTGGCCGGCTGGGTGTGGCGGACCGCTATCAGGACATAGCGTTGGCTACCCGTGAT
ATTGCTGAAGAGCTTGGCGGCGAATGGGCTGACCGCTTCCTCGTGCTTTACGGTATCGCCGCTCCCGATT
CGCAGCGCATCGCCTTCTATCGCCTTCTTGACGAGTTCTTCTGAGCGGGACTCTGGGGTTCGAAATGACC
GACCAAGCGACGCCCAACCTGCCATCACGAGATTTCGATTCCACCGCCGCCTTCTATGAAAGGTTGGGCT
TCGGAATCGTTTTCCGGGACGCCGGCTGGATGATCCTCCAGCGCGGGGATCTCATGCTGGAGTTCTTCGC
CCACCCCAACTTGTTTATTGCAGCTTATAATGGTTACAAATAAAGCAATAGCATCACAAATTTCACAAAT
AAAGCATTTTTTTCACTGCATTCTAGTTGTGGTTTGTCCAAACTCATCAATGTATCTTATCATGTCTGTA
TACCGTCGACCTCTAGCTAGAGCTTGGCGTAATCATGGTCATAGCTGTTTCCTGTGTGAAATTGTTATCC
GCTCACAATTCCACACAACATACGAGCCGGAAGCATAAAGTGTAAAGCCTGGGGTGCCTAATGAGTGAGC
TAACTCACATTAATTGCGTTGCGCTCACTGCCCGCTTTCCAGTCGGGAAACCTGTCGTGCCAGCTGCATT
AATGAATCGGCCAACGCGCGGGGAGAGGCGGTTTGCGTATTGGGCGCTCTTCCGCTTCCTCGCTCACTGA
CTCGCTGCGCTCGGTCGTTCGGCTGCGGCGAGCGGTATCAGCTCACTCAAAGGCGGTAATACGGTTATCC
ACAGAATCAGGGGATAACGCAGGAAAGAACATGTGAGCAAAAGGCCAGCAAAAGGCCAGGAACCGTAAAA
AGGCCGCGTTGCTGGCGTTTTTCCATAGGCTCCGCCCCCCTGACGAGCATCACAAAAATCGACGCTCAAG
TCAGAGGTGGCGAAACCCGACAGGACTATAAAGATACCAGGCGTTTCCCCCTGGAAGCTCCCTCGTGCGC
TCTCCTGTTCCGACCCTGCCGCTTACCGGATACCTGTCCGCCTTTCTCCCTTCGGGAAGCGTGGCGCTTT
CTCAATGCTCACGCTGTAGGTATCTCAGTTCGGTGTAGGTCGTTCGCTCCAAGCTGGGCTGTGTGCACGA
ACCCCCCGTTCAGCCCGACCGCTGCGCCTTATCCGGTAACTATCGTCTTGAGTCCAACCCGGTAAGACAC
GACTTATCGCCACTGGCAGCAGCCACTGGTAACAGGATTAGCAGAGCGAGGTATGTAGGCGGTGCTACAG
AGTTCTTGAAGTGGTGGCCTAACTACGGCTACACTAGAAGGACAGTATTTGGTATCTGCGCTCTGCTGAA
GCCAGTTACCTTCGGAAAAAGAGTTGGTAGCTCTTGATCCGGCAAACAAACCACCGCTGGTAGCGGTGGT
TTTTTTGTTTGCAAGCAGCAGATTACGCGCAGAAAAAAAGGATCTCAAGAAGATCCTTTGATCTTTTCTA
CGGGGTCTGACGCTCAGTGGAACGAAAACTCACGTTAAGGGATTTTGGTCATGAGATTATCAAAAAGGAT
CTTCACCTAGATCCTTTTAAATTAAAAATGAAGTTTTAAATCAATCTAAAGTATATATGAGTAAACTTGG
TCTGACAGTTACCAATGCTTAATCAGTGAGGCACCTATCTCAGCGATCTGTCTATTTCGTTCATCCATAG
TTGCCTGACTCCCCGTCGTGTAGATAACTACGATACGGGAGGGCTTACCATCTGGCCCCAGTGCTGCAAT
GATACCGCGAGACCCACGCTCACCGGCTCCAGATTTATCAGCAATAAACCAGCCAGCCGGAAGGGCCGAG
CGCAGAAGTGGTCCTGCAACTTTATCCGCCTCCATCCAGTCTATTAATTGTTGCCGGGAAGCTAGAGTAA
GTAGTTCGCCAGTTAATAGTTTGCGCAACGTTGTTGCCATTGCTACAGGCATCGTGGTGTCACGCTCGTC
GTTTGGTATGGCTTCATTCAGCTCCGGTTCCCAACGATCAAGGCGAGTTACATGATCCCCCATGTTGTGC
AAAAAAGCGGTTAGCTCCTTCGGTCCTCCGATCGTTGTCAGAAGTAAGTTGGCCGCAGTGTTATCACTCA
TGGTTATGGCAGCACTGCATAATTCTCTTACTGTCATGCCATCCGTAAGATGCTTTTCTGTGACTGGTGA
GTACTCAACCAAGTCATTCTGAGAATAGTGTATGCGGCGACCGAGTTGCTCTTGCCCGGCGTCAATACGG
GATAATACCGCGCCACATAGCAGAACTTTAAAAGTGCTCATCATTGGAAAACGTTCTTCGGGGCGAAAAC
TCTCAAGGATCTTACCGCTGTTGAGATCCAGTTCGATGTAACCCACTCGTGCACCCAACTGATCTTCAGC
ATCTTTTACTTTCACCAGCGTTTCTGGGTGAGCAAAAACAGGAAGGCAAAATGCCGCAAAAAAGGGAATA
AGGGCGACACGGAAATGTTGAATACTCATACTCTTCCTTTTTCAATATTATTGAAGCATTTATCAGGGTT
ATTGTCTCATGAGCGGATACATATTTGAATGTATTTAGAAAAATAAACAAATAGGGGTTCCGCGCACATT
TCCCCGAAAAGTGCCACCTGACGTC
Features (pLannotate 1.2.2; 24 found; start..end, strand, type, name):
     36..80      -  misc_feature   bom (fragment): basis of mobility region from pBR322
    235..614     +  enhancer       CMV enhancer: human cytomegalovirus immediate early enhancer
    615..818     +  promoter       CMV promoter: human cytomegalovirus (CMV) immediate early promoter
    814..847     +  LTR            5' LTR (truncated) (fragment): truncated 5' long terminal repeat (LTR) from HIV-1
    863..881     +  promoter       T7 promoter: promoter for bacteriophage T7 RNA polymerase
    898..3546    +  CDS            Vcl (fragment): VINC_MOUSE - Experimental evidence at protein level: Swiss-Prot protein existence level 1. Actin filament (F-actin)-binding protein involved in cell- matrix adhesion and cell-cell adhesion. Regulates cell-surface E- cadherin expression and potentiates mechanosensing by the E-cadherin complex. May also play important roles in cell morphology and locomotion (By similarity). From Mus musculus (Mouse).
   3553..4260    +  CDS            mTFP1: mTFP1 is a basic (constitutively fluorescent) cyan fluorescent protein published in 2006, derived from Clavularia sp.. It has low acid sensitivity.
   4381..5097    +  CDS            mVenus: mVenus is a basic (constitutively fluorescent) yellow fluorescent protein published in 2006, derived from Aequorea victoria. It is reported to be a rapidly-maturing monomer with moderate acid sensitivity.
   5113..5655    +  CDS            vcl (fragment): VINC_XENLA - Experimental evidence at transcript level: Swiss-Prot protein existence level 2. Involved in cell adhesion. May be involved in the attachment of the actin-based microfilaments to the plasma membrane. From Xenopus laevis (African clawed frog).
   5719..5737    -  promoter       SP6 promoter: promoter for bacteriophage SP6 RNA polymerase
   5763..5987    +  polyA_signal   bGH poly(A) signal: bovine growth hormone polyadenylation signal
   5991..6012    +  promoter       SV40 promoter (fragment): SV40 enhancer and early promoter
   6033..6461    +  rep_origin     f1 ori (sequence partly withheld): f1 bacteriophage origin of replication; arrow indicates direction of (+) strand synthesis
   6475..6805    +  promoter       SV40 promoter: SV40 enhancer and early promoter
   6872..7663    +  CDS            neo: KKA2_KLEPN - Also known as kan, nptII. Experimental evidence at protein level: Swiss-Prot protein existence level 1. Resistance to kanamycin, neomycin, paromomycin, ribostamycin, butirosin and gentamicin B. From Klebsiella pneumoniae.
   7687..7845    +  CDS            ble (fragment): BLE_KLEPN - Experimental evidence at protein level: Swiss-Prot protein existence level 1. Binding protein with a strong affinity to the bleomycin family of antibiotics. Binds to CL990; an antimitotic-antibiotic compound. From Klebsiella pneumoniae.
   7840..7961    +  polyA_signal   SV40 poly(A) signal: SV40 polyadenylation signal
   8034..8050    -  protein_bind   lac operator: The lac repressor binds to the lac operator to inhibit transcription in E. coli. This inhibition can be relieved by adding lactose or isopropyl-β-D-thiogalactopyranoside (IPTG). lac repressor encoded by lacI
   8058..8088    -  promoter       lac promoter: promoter for the E. coli lac operon
   8103..8124    -  protein_bind   CAP binding site: CAP binding activates transcription in the presence of cAMP. E. coli catabolite activator protein
   8137..8229    -  CDS            lacI (fragment): lac repressor; lacI; The lac repressor binds to the lac operator to inhibit transcription in E. coli. This inhibition can be relieved by adding lactose or isopropyl-β-D-thiogalactopyranoside (IPTG).
   8412..9000    -  rep_origin     ori: high-copy-number ColE1/pMB1/pBR322/pUC origin of replication
   9171..10031   -  CDS            AmpR: β-lactamase; bla; confers resistance to ampicillin, carbenicillin, and related antibiotics
  10032..10136   -  promoter       AmpR promoter: bla
