[The description below was written by a language model from this plasmid's Addgene catalogue record and pLannotate feature annotations shown in this document.]
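Description:
Tailless VinculinTS (also called VinTL) is a mammalian expression plasmid built on the pcDNA3.1 backbone. It is propagated in E. coli as a high-copy plasmid through a ColE1/pUC-type origin with ampicillin selection (AmpR under its bla promoter). It also carries an f1 origin and an SV40 promoter-driven neomycin resistance cassette with an SV40 poly(A) signal for G418 selection of transfected mammalian cells. The insert, recorded as about 4.2 kb, was cloned between HindIII and NotI. It sits downstream of the CMV immediate-early enhancer/promoter and upstream of the bGH polyadenylation signal, with T7 and SP6 promoters flanking the cloning region.

The payload derives from a vinculin tension sensor. In it, a FRET module consisting of the cyan fluorescent protein mTFP1 and the yellow protein mVenus, separated by a short intervening linker region, follows the N-terminal portion of vinculin (annotated by similarity to mouse Vcl). The associated publication used this sensor design to measure mechanical tension across vinculin in focal adhesions. As its name indicates, the tailless version lacks the C-terminal vinculin tail; a construct like this would be expected to serve as a control that cannot bear load across the module, although the record does not state this purpose.

The annotated 10,167 nt sequence is, according to the depositor's comment, that of full-length VinculinTS rather than this plasmid. The vinculin fragment annotated downstream of mVenus therefore should not be taken as present here. The repository's quality-control sequencing read is cited as the correct reference for the region after Venus. The species of origin of the vinculin sequence is not given in the catalogue fields.
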