Addgene plasmid #26020: Tailless VinculinTS
Depositing lab: Martin Schwartz. Depositing organization: University of Virginia. Publication: Measuring mechanical tension across vinculin reveals regulation of focal adhesion dynamics. Grashoff C, Hoffman BD, Brenner MD, Zhou R, Parsons M, Yang MT, McLean MA, Sligar SG, Chen CS, Ha T, Schwartz MA. Nature. 2010 Jul 8. 466(7303):263-6. 10.1038/nature09198 PubMed 20613844.
Backbone
  Vector backbone: pcDNA3.1
  Backbone manufacturer: Invitrogen
  Backbone size w/o insert (bp): 5428
  Vector type: Mammalian Expression
  Selectable markers: Neomycin (select with G418)
Growth in bacteria
  Bacterial resistance: Ampicillin, 100 μg/mL
  Growth temperature: 37°C
  Growth strain: DH5alpha
  Copy number: High Copy
Gene/Insert
  Gene/Insert name: tailless vinculinTS (alt name: VinTL)
  Insert size (bp): 4206
  Cloning method: Restriction Enzyme; 5′ cloning site HindIII (not destroyed); 3′ cloning site NotI (not destroyed)
  Sequencing primers: 5′ T7; 3′ BGH
Terms and licenses: Academic/Nonprofit Terms; Industry Terms: Not Available to Industry
Depositor comments: Please note that the sequence provided by the depositor for this plasmid is for VinculinTS. Please refer to Addgene's quality control sequence with EGFP-C primer for the correct plasmid sequence downstream of Venus.
How to cite: Tailless VinculinTS was a gift from Martin Schwartz (Addgene plasmid # 26020 ; http://n2t.net/addgene:26020 ; RRID:Addgene_26020)
