>Addgene plasmid #26020 | Tailless VinculinTS | addgene partial sequence | sequence record 31671 | 26020 with EGFP-C
ACGAGCTGTACAAGTAGGCGGCCGCTCGAGTCTAGAGGGCCCGTTTAAACCCGCTGATCAGCCTCGACTG
TGCCTTCTAGTTGCCAGCCATCTGTTGTTTGCCCCTCCCCCGTGCCTTCCTTGACCCTGGAAGGTGCCAC
TCCCACTGTCCTTTCCTAATAAAATGAGGAAATTGCATCGCATTGTCTGAGTAGGTGTCATTCTATTCTG
GGGGGTGGGGTGGGGCAGGACAGCAAGGGGGAGGATTGGGAAGACAATAGCAGGCATGCTGGGGATGCGG
TGGGCTCTATGGCTTCTGAGGCGGAAAGAACCAGCTGGGGCTCTAGGGGGTATCCCC
[124 nt withheld, positions 338-461]
C
[91 nt withheld, positions 463-553]
A
[49 nt withheld, positions 555-603]
CCTTTGACGTTGGAGTCCACGTTCTTT
[37 nt withheld, positions 631-667]
ACCCTATCTCGGTCTATTCTTTTGATTTATAAGGGATTTTGCCGATTTCGGCCTATTGGTTAAAAAATGA
GCTGATTTAACAAAAATTTAACGCGAATTAATTCTGTGGAATGTGTGTCAGTTAGGGTGTGGAAAGTCCC
CAGGCTCCCCAGCAGGCAGAAGTATGCAAAGCATGCATCTCAATTAGTCAGCAACCAGGTGTGGAAAGTC
CCCAGGCTCCCCAGCAGGCAGAAGTATGCAAAGCATGCATCTCAATTAGTCAGCAACCATAGTCCCGCCC
CTAACTCCGCCCATCCCGNCCCTAACTCCGCCCAGTTCCNCCCATTC
