>Addgene plasmid #26020 | Tailless VinculinTS | addgene partial sequence | sequence record 119783 | EGFP-N 5'-CGTCGCCGTCCAGCTCGACCAG-3'
CTCGCCCTTGCTCACCATAGCACCACCTGGACCTGCACCACCTGGACCTGCACCACCTGGACCTGCACCA
CCGGGCCCTGCACCACCTGGCCCTGCACCACCTGGCCCTGCACCACCTGGCCCTGCACCACCTGGCCCCT
TGTACAGCTCGTCCATGCCGTCGGTGGAGTTGCGGGCCACGGCGCTCTCGTAAACGGTCACCTTGTTGTA
GTCCTTGTCGTGGTTCAGGATCTCGATGCGGTGGTCCACAAAGTGATAGTCGGGCAGCTTCACCGCCTTC
TTGGCCCTGTAGATGGTCTTGAAGTCAACGCGGTGGTGGCCGCCGCCCTCCAGCAGCAGCTTGTGCTTGA
CGTCGCCCTTCAGCACGCCGTCGCGCACGTACATCCTCTCGGTGGAGGCGTCCCAGCCGGTGGTCTTCTT
CTGCATCACGGGGCCGTTGGGGGGGAAGTTCTCGCCCTTGAGGTGTATCTCGTAGATGAAGGAGTCCTCC
TCCATGGAGATGTCGGACTTCACCTTCACGATGCCCTTGTCCTCGAAGGTCATGGTGCGCTCCCAAGAGT
AGCCCTCGGGGAAGGACTGCTTGAAGTAGTTGGGGATGTCGTCGGGGTACTTGGTGAAGGCCCTGTTGCC
GTAGGCGAACGCGGTGGTCAGAATGTCGTAGGAGAAGGGCAGGGGGGCTCCCTCCTTCACCTCCAGGTTG
ATGGTGTTGGTGCCGTCGTAGGGCTTGCCCTCGCCCTCGCCCTCGATCACGAAGGCGTGGCCATTCACGT
TGCCCTCCATCTTCAGCTTGATCTTCATGTCGGGCTTGATTACGCCCATTGTGGTCTCCTCGCCCTTGCT
CACCATCTCGACCTCATCTTTTT
